Addgene plasmid #63218: pDual-eGFP(Stop66)
Purpose: Expression of a non-sense mutant version of eGFP (dark) in bacteria and in mammalian cells. Could be used as a reporter for gene targeting and recombineering in mammalian cells.
Depositing lab: Richard S Myers. Depositing organization: University of Miami. Publication: Fluorescent protein engineering by in vivo site-directed mutagenesis. Valledor M, Hu Q, Schiller P, Myers RS. IUBMB Life. 2012 Aug;64(8):684-9. doi: 10.1002/iub.1041. Epub 2012 May 28. PubMed 22639380.
Backbone
  Vector backbone: pDual-eGFP
  Backbone size w/o insert (bp): 10947
  Total vector size (bp): 10947
  Vector type: Mammalian Expression, Bacterial Expression, Lentiviral
Growth in bacteria
  Bacterial resistance: Ampicillin, 100 μg/mL
  Growth temperature: 37°C
  Growth strain: Stbl3
  Growth instructions: eGFP is strongly expressed in the Rosetta-gami™2(DE3) strain (EMD Millipore) following IPTG induction of the T7 RNA polymerase gene.
  Copy number: Unknown
Gene/Insert
  Gene/Insert name: His-T7-eGFP(Stop66) (alt name: His-tagged, T7-tagged dark variant of enhanced green fluorescent protein)
  Species: Synthetic
  Insert size (bp): 864
  Mutation: Changed tyrosine at position 66 with respect to the original eGFP sequence to a stop codon. The DNA sequence change corresponds to C at nucleotide 318 to G.
  GenBank ID: KM019173
  Promoter: CMV-EF1α hybrid (CEF)
  Tag / fusion protein: his6 (N terminal on insert); T7 (N terminal on insert)
  Cloning method: Unknown
  Sequencing primers: 5′ cgtcgccgtccagctcgaccag; 3′ gagcaagggcgaggagctgttc
Terms and licenses: Academic/Nonprofit Terms; Industry Terms: Not Available to Industry
Depositor comments: Lentiviral vector with high transduction efficiency. Expression from the CMV-EF1α hybrid (CEF) promoter is very stable in mammalian cells. The lentivirus contains an SV40 origin 5’ to the eGFP gene. This influences gene targeting rates and the preferred strand for gene targeting and recombineering in cells expressing the SV40 T-antigen.
How to cite: pDual-eGFP(Stop66) was a gift from Richard S Myers (Addgene plasmid # 63218 ; http://n2t.net/addgene:63218 ; RRID:Addgene_63218)
