[The description below was written by a language model from this plasmid's Addgene catalogue record.]
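Description:
pDual-eGFP(Stop66) is a lentiviral transfer plasmid of about 10.9 kb, derived from the pDual-eGFP backbone and designed to express the same reporter gene in both bacteria and mammalian cells. It is maintained in E. coli under ampicillin selection. The record does not state the bacterial origin of replication or copy number. It also gives no feature-level detail on the lentiviral elements, so the arrangement of LTRs, packaging signal and other viral parts cannot be described here.

The payload is an 864 bp synthetic insert encoding enhanced GFP with N-terminal His6 and T7 epitope tags. The tyrosine codon at position 66 has been converted to a stop codon by a single C-to-G substitution. Tyr66 is part of the GFP chromophore, and the premature stop truncates the protein, so the product is non-fluorescent ("dark"). In mammalian cells, transcription is driven by a CMV-EF1α hybrid (CEF) promoter, which the depositor describes as giving very stable expression. In bacteria, the parental eGFP is expressed in DE3-type strains after IPTG induction of T7 RNA polymerase, implying a T7 promoter upstream of the gene. An SV40 origin lies 5′ of the eGFP gene. According to the depositor, in cells expressing SV40 T-antigen this origin influences gene targeting rates and which strand is preferred for targeting.

The construct serves as a gain-of-fluorescence reporter. After efficient lentiviral transduction into mammalian cells, correction of the nonsense codon by gene targeting or oligonucleotide-mediated recombineering restores green fluorescence, giving a simple readout of repair events.
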