>Addgene plasmid #63218 | pDual-eGFP(Stop66) | depositor partial sequence | sequence record 104950 | Dark variant of the eGFP gene and flanking sequences
TCTTTTTCGCAACGGGTTTGCCGCCAGAACACAGGTAAGTGCCGTGTGTGGTTCCCGCGGGCCTGGCCTC
TTTACGGGTTATGGCCCTTGCGTGCCTTGAATTACTTCCACGCCCCTGGCTGCAGTACGTGATTCTTGAT
CCCGAGCTTCGGGTTGGAAGTGGGTGGGAGAGTTCGAGGCCTTGCGCTTAAGGAGCCCCTTCGCCTCGTG
CTTGAGTTGAGGCCTGGCCTGGGCGCTGGGGCCGCCGCGTGCGAATCTGGTGGCACCTTCGCGCCTGTCT
CGCTGCTTTCGATAAGTCTCTAGCCATTTAAAATTTTTGATGACCTGCTGCGACGCTTTTTTTCTGGCAA
GATAGTCTTGTAAATGCGGGCCAAGATCTGCACACTGGTATTTCGGTTTTTGGGGCCGCGGGCGGCGACG
GGGCCCGTGCGTCCCAGCGCACATGTTCGGCGAGGCGGGGCCTGCGAGCGCGGCCACCGAGAATCGGACG
GGGGTAGTCTCAAGCTGGCCGGCCTGCTCTGGTGCCTGGCCTCGCGCCGCCGTGTATCGCCCCGCCCTGG
GCGGCAAGGCTGGCCCGGTCGGCACCAGTTGCGTGAGCGGAAAGATGGCCGCTTCCCGGCCCTGCTGCAG
GGAGCTCAAAATGGAGGACGCGGCGCTCGGGAGAGCGGGCGGGTGAGTCACCCACACAAAGGAAAAGGGC
CTTTCCGTCCTCAGCCGTCGCTTCATGTGACTCCACGGAGTACCGGGCGCCGTCCAGGCACCTCGATTAG
TTCTCGAGCTTTTGGAGTACGTCGTCTTTAGGTTGGGGGGAGGGGTTTTATGCGATGGAGTTTCCCCACA
CTGAGTGGGTGGAGACTGAAGTTAGGCCAGCTTGGCACTTGATGTAATTCTCCTTGGAATTTGCCCTTTT
TGAGTTTGGATCTTGGTTCATTCTCAAGCCTCAGACAGTGGTTCAAAGTTTTTTTCTTCCATTTCAGGTG
TCGTGAGGAATTCTGCAGTCGACGGTACCGCGGGCCCAGATCTCGATCCCGCGAAATTAATACGACTCAC
TATAGGGGAATTGTGAGCGGATAACAATTCCCCTCTAGAAATAATTTTGTTTAACTTTAAGAAGGAGATA
TACCATGGGCAGCAGCCATCATCATCATCATCACAGCAGCGGCCTGGTGCCGCGCGGCAGCCATATGGCT
AGCATGACTGGTGGACAGCAAATGGGTCGCGGGGATCCACCGGTCGCCACCATGGTGAGCAAGGGCGAGG
AGCTGTTCACCGGGGTGGTGCCCATCCTGGTCGAGCTGGACGGCGACGTAAACGGCCACAAGTTCAGCGT
GTCCGGCGAGGGCGAGGGCGATGCCACCTACGGCAAGCTGACCCTGAAGTTCATCTGCACCACCGGCAAG
CTGCCCGTGCCCTGGCCCACCCTCGTGACCACCCTGACCTAGGGCGTGCAGTGCTTCAGCCGCTACCCCG
ACCACATGAAGCAGCACGACTTCTTCAAGTCCGCCATGCCCGAAGGCTACGTCCAGGAGCGCACCATCTT
CTTCAAGGACGACGGCAACTACAAGACCCGCGCCGAGGTGAAGTTCGAGGGCGACACCCTGGTGAACCGC
ATCGAGCTGAAGGGCATCGACTTCAAGGAGGACGGCAACATCCTGGGGCACAAGCTGGAGTACAACTACA
ACAGCCACAACGTCTATATCATGGCCGACAAGCAGAAGAACGGCATCAAGGTGAACTTCAAGATCCGCCA
CAACATCGAGGACGGCAGCGTGCAGCTCGCCGACCACTACCAGCAGAACACCCCCATCGGCGACGGCCCC
GTGCTGCTGCCCGACAACCACTACCTGAGCACCCAGTCCGCCCTGAGCAAAGACCCCAACGAGAAGCGCG
ATCACATGGTCCTGCTGGAGTTCGTGACCGCCGCCGGGATCACTCTCGGCATGGACGAGCTGTACAAGTC
CGGACTCAGATCCGACCTCGAGACCTAGAAAAACATGGAGCAATCACAAGTAGCAATACAGCAGCTAACA
ATGCTGCTTGTGCCTGGCTAGAAGCACAAGAGGAGGAAGAGGTGGGTTTTCCAGTCACACCTCANGTACC
TTTAAGACCAATGACTTACAAGGCAGCTGTAGATCTTAGCCACTTTTTAAAAGAAAAGGGGGGACTGGAA
GGGCTAATTCACTCCCAAAGAAGACAAGATATCCTTGATCTGTGGATCTACCACACACAAGGCTACTTCC
CTGATTGGCAGAACTACACACCAGGGCCAGGGGTCAGATATCCACTGACCTTTGGATGGTGCTACAAGCT
AGTACCAGTTGAGCCAGAT
