>Addgene plasmid #63218 | pDual-eGFP(Stop66) | addgene partial sequence | sequence record 108240 | pSICO-JL 5'-tgtgactggaaaacccacctc-3'
GCCAGGCACAAGCAGCATTGTTAGCTGCTGTATTGCTACTTGTGATTGCTCCATGTTTTTCTAGGTCTCG
AGGTCGGATCTGAGTCCGGACTTGTACAGCTCGTCCATGCCGAGAGTGATCCCGGCGGCGGTCACGAACT
CCAGCAGGACCATGTGATCGCGCTTCTCGTTGGGGTCTTTGCTCAGGGCGGACTGGGTGCTCAGGTAGTG
GTTGTCGGGCAGCAGCACGGGGCCGTCGCCGATGGGGGTGTTCTGCTGGTAGTGGTCGGCGAGCTGCACG
CTGCCGTCCTCGATGTTGTGGCGGATCTTGAAGTTCACCTTGATGCCGTTCTTCTGCTTGTCGGCCATGA
TATAGACGTTGTGGCTGTTGTAGTTGTACTCCAGCTTGTGCCCCAGGATGTTGCCGTCCTCCTTGAAGTC
GATGCCCTTCAGCTCGATGCGGTTCACCAGGGTGTCGCCCTCGAACTTCACCTCGGCGCGGGTCTTGTAG
TTGCCGTCGTCCTTGAAGAAGATGGTGCGCTCCTGGACGTAGCCTTCGGGCATGGCGGACTTGAAGAAGT
CGTGCTGCTTCATGTGGTCGGGGTAGCGGCTGAAGCACTGCACGCCCTAGGTCAGGGTGGTCACGAGGGT
GGGCCAGGG
