>Addgene plasmid #63218 | pDual-eGFP(Stop66) | addgene partial sequence | sequence record 110721 | EF1a-F 5'-TCAAGCCTCAGACAGTGGTTC-3'
GGTGTCGTGAGGAATTCTGCAGTCGACGGTACCGCGGGCCCAGATCTCGATCCCGCGAAATTAATACGAC
TCACTATAGGGGAATTGTGAGCGGATAACAATTCCCCTCTAGAAATAATTTTGTTTAACTTTAAGAAGGA
GATATACCATGGGCAGCAGCCATCATCATCATCATCACAGCAGCGGCCTGGTGCCGCGCGGCAGCCATAT
GGCTAGCATGACTGGTGGACAGCAAATGGGTCGCGGGGATCCACCGGTCGCCACCATGGTGAGCAAGGGC
GAGGAGCTGTTCACCGGGGTGGTGCCCATCCTGGTCGAGCTGGACGGCGACGTAAACGGCCACAAGTTCA
GCGTGTCCGGCGAGGGCGAGGGCGATGCCACCTACGGCAAGCTGACCCTGAAGTTCATCTGCACCACCGG
CAAGCTGCCCGTGCCCTGGCCCACCCTCGTGACCACCCTGACCTAGGGCGTGCAGTGCTTCAGCCGCTAC
CCCGACCACATGAAGCAGCACGACTTCTTCAAGTCCGCCATGCCCGAAGGCTACGTCCAGGAGCGCACCA
TCTTCTTCAAGGACGAC
