>Addgene plasmid #63218 | pDual-eGFP(Stop66) | addgene partial sequence | sequence record 110725 | EXFP-R 5'-GTCTTGTAGTTGCCGTCGTC-3'
CTCCTGGACGTAGCCTTCGGGCATGGCGGACTTGAAGAAGTCGTGCTGCTTCATGTGGTCGGGGTAGCGG
CTGAAGCACTGCACGCCCTAGGTCAGGGTGGTCACGAGGGTGGGCCAGGGCACGGGCAGCTTGCCGGTGG
TGCAGATGAACTTCAGGGTCAGCTTGCCGTAGGTGGCATCGCCCTCGCCCTCGCCGGACACGCTGAACTT
GTGGCCGTTTACGTCGCCGTCCAGCTCGACCAGGATGGGCACCACCCCGGTGAACAGCTCCTCGCCCTTG
CTCACCATGGTGGCGACCGGTGGATCCCCGCGACCCATTTGCTGTCCACCAGTCATGCTAGCCATATGGC
TGCCGCGCGGCACCAGGCCGCTGCTGTGATGATGATGATGATGGCTGCTGCCCATGGTATATCTCCTTCT
TAAAGTTAAACAAAATTATTTCTAGAGGGGAATTGTTATCCGCTCACAATTCCCCTATAGTGAGTCGTAT
TAATTTCGCGGGATCGAGATCTGGGCCCGCGGTACCGTCGACTGCAGAATTCCTCACGACACCTGAAATG
GAAGAAAAAAACTTTGAACCACTGTCTGAGGCTTGAGAATGAACCAAGATCCAAACTCAAAAAGGGCAAA
TTCCAAGGAGAATTACATCAAGTGCCAAGCTGGCCTAACTTCAGTCTCCACCCACTCAGTGTGGGGAAAC
TCCATCGCATAAAACCCCTCCCCCCAACCTAAAGACGACGTACTCCAAAAGCTCGAGAACTAATC
